>Addgene plasmid #174896 | pAS_4xMmaPylT(UUA)_EF1_MmaPylRS | addgene full sequence | sequence record 344595 | Addgene NGS Result
ACTCTTCCTTTTTCAATATTATTGAAGCATTTATCAGGGTTATTGTCTCATGAGCGGATACATATTTGAA
TGTATTTAGAAAAATAAACAAATAGGGGTTCCGCGCACATTTCCCCGAAAAGTGCCACCTAAATTGTAAG
CGTTAATATTTTGTTAAAATTCGCGTTAAATTTTTGTTAAATCAGCTCATTTTTTAACCAATAGGCCGAA
ATCGGCAAAATCCCTTATAAATCAAAAGAATAGACCGAGATAGGGT
[37 nt withheld, positions 257-293]
AAAGAACGTGGACTCCAACGTCAAAGG
[49 nt withheld, positions 321-369]
T
[91 nt withheld, positions 371-461]
G
[124 nt withheld, positions 463-586]
CCCATTCGCCATTCAGGCTGCGCAACTGTTGGGAAGGGCGATCGGTGCGGGCCTCTTCGCTATTACGCCA
GCTGGCGAAAGGGGGATGTGCTGCAAGGCGATTAAGTTGGGTAACGCCAGGGTTTTCCCAGTCACGACGT
TGTAAAACGACGGCCAGTGAGCGCGCCTCGTTCATTCACGTTTTTGAACCCGTGGAGGACGGGCAGACTC
GCGGTGCAAATGTGTTTTACAGCGTGATGGAGCAGATGAAGATGCTCGACACGCTGCAGAACACGCAGCT
AGATTAACCCTAGAAAGATAATCATATTGTGACGTACGTTAAAGATAATCATGTGTAAAATTGACGCATG
TGTTTTATCGGTCTGTATATCGAGGTTTATTTATTAATTTGAATAGATATTAAGTTTTATTATATTTACA
CTTACATACTAATAATAAATTCAACAAACAATTTATTTATGTTTATTTATTTATTAAAAAAAACAAAAAC
TCAAAATTTCTTCTATAAAGTAACAAAACTTTTATGAGGGACAGCCCCCCCCCAAAGCCCCCAGGGATGT
AATTACGTCCCTCCCCCGCTAGGGGGCAGCAGCGAGCCGCCCGGGGCTCCGCTCCGGTCCGGCGCTCCCC
CCGCATCCCCGAGCCGGCAGCGTGCGGGGACAGCCCGGGCACGGGGAAGGTGGCACGGGATCGCTTTCCT
CTGAACGCTTCTCGCTGCTCTTTGAGCCTGCAGACACCTGGGGGGATACGGGGAAAAGGCCTCCACGGCC
AACTAGTTCTGCAGTATTTAGCATGCCCCACCCATCTGCAAGGCATTCTGGATAGTGTCAAAACAGCCGG
AAATCAAGTCCGTTTATCTCAAACTTTAGCATTTTGGGAATAAATGATATTTGCTATGCTGGTTAAATTA
GATTTTAGTTAAATTTCCTGCTGAAGCTCTAGTACGATAAGTAACTTGACCTAAGTGTAAAGTTGAGATT
TCCTTCAGGTTTATATAGCTTGTGCGCCGCCTGGGTACCTCGGAAACCTGATCATGTAGATCGAACGGAC
TTTAAATCCGTTCAGCCGGGTTAGATTCCCGGGGTTTCCGGACAAGTGCGGTTTTTCCTGCAGTATTTAG
CATGCCCCACCCATCTGCAAGGCATTCTGGATAGTGTCAAAACAGCCGGAAATCAAGTCCGTTTATCTCA
AACTTTAGCATTTTGGGAATAAATGATATTTGCTATGCTGGTTAAATTAGATTTTAGTTAAATTTCCTGC
TGAAGCTCTAGTACGATAAGTAACTTGACCTAAGTGTAAAGTTGAGATTTCCTTCAGGTTTATATAGCTT
GTGCGCCGCCTGGGTACCTCGGAAACCTGATCATGTAGATCGAACGGACTTTAAATCCGTTCAGCCGGGT
TAGATTCCCGGGGTTTCCGGACAAGTGCGGTTTTTCCTGCAGTATTTAGCATGCCCCACCCATCTGCAAG
GCATTCTGGATAGTGTCAAAACAGCCGGAAATCAAGTCCGTTTATCTCAAACTTTAGCATTTTGGGAATA
AATGATATTTGCTATGCTGGTTAAATTAGATTTTAGTTAAATTTCCTGCTGAAGCTCTAGTACGATAAGT
AACTTGACCTAAGTGTAAAGTTGAGATTTCCTTCAGGTTTATATAGCTTGTGCGCCGCCTGGGTACCTCG
GAAACCTGATCATGTAGATCGAACGGACTTTAAATCCGTTCAGCCGGGTTAGATTCCCGGGGTTTCCGGA
CAAGTGCGGTTTTTCCTGCAGTATTTAGCATGCCCCACCCATCTGCAAGGCATTCTGGATAGTGTCAAAA
CAGCCGGAAATCAAGTCCGTTTATCTCAAACTTTAGCATTTTGGGAATAAATGATATTTGCTATGCTGGT
TAAATTAGATTTTAGTTAAATTTCCTGCTGAAGCTCTAGTACGATAAGTAACTTGACCTAAGTGTAAAGT
TGAGATTTCCTTCAGGTTTATATAGCTTGTGCGCCGCCTGGGTACCTCGGAAACCTGATCATGTAGATCG
AACGGACTTTAAATCCGTTCAGCCGGGTTAGATTCCCGGGGTTTCCGGACAAGTGCGGTTTTTCACTAGT
GCTCTAGAAAGGATCTGCGATCGCTCCGGTGCCCGTCAGTGGGCAGAGCGCACATCGCCCACAGTCCCCG
AGAAGTTGGGGGGAGGGGTCGGCAATTGAACGGGTGCCTAGAGAAGGTGGCGCGGGGTAAACTGGGAAAG
TGATGTCGTGTACTGGCTCCGCCTTTTTCCCGAGGGTGGGGGAGAACCGTATATAAGTGCAGTAGTCGCC
GTGAACGTTCTTTTTCGCAACGGGTTTGCCGCCAGAACACAGCTGAAGCTTCGAGGGGCTCGCATCTCTC
CTTCACGCGCCCGCCGCCCTACCTGAGGCCGCCATCCACGCCGGTTGAGTCGCGTTCTGCCGCCTCCCGC
CTGTGGTGCCTCCTGAACTGCGTCCGCCGTCTAGGTAAGTTTAAAGCTCAGGTCGAGACCGGGCCTTTGT
CCGGCGCTCCCTTGGAGCCTACCTAGACTCAGCCGGCTCTCCACGCTTTGCCTGACCCTGCTTGCTCAAC
TCTACGTCTTTGTTTCGTTTTCTGTTCTGCGCCGTTACAGATCCAAGCTGTGACCGGCGCCTACTCTAGA
GCTAGCCACCATGGACTACAAGGACGACGACGACAAGATGGACAAGAAGCCCCTGAACACCCTGATCAGC
GCCACAGGACTGTGGATGTCCAGAACCGGCACCATCCACAAGATCAAGCACCACGAGGTGTCCCGGTCCA
AAATCTACATCGAGATGGCCTGCGGCGATCACCTGGTCGTCAACAACAGCAGAAGCAGCCGGACAGCCAG
AGCCCTGCGGCACCACAAGTACAGAAAGACCTGCAAGCGGTGCAGAGTGTCCGACGAGGACCTGAACAAG
TTCCTGACCAAGGCCAACGAGGACCAGACCAGCGTGAAAGTGAAGGTGGTGTCCGCCCCCACCCGGACCA
AGAAAGCCATGCCCAAGAGCGTGGCCAGAGCCCCCAAGCCCCTGGAAAACACCGAAGCCGCTCAGGCCCA
GCCCAGCGGCAGCAAGTTCAGCCCCGCCATCCCCGTGTCTACCCAGGAAAGCGTCAGCGTCCCCGCCAGC
GTGTCCACCAGCATCTCTAGCATCTCAACCGGCGCCACAGCTTCTGCCCTGGTCAAGGGCAACACCAACC
CCATCACCAGCATGTCTGCCCCTGTGCAGGCCTCTGCCCCAGCCCTGACCAAGTCCCAGACCGACCGGCT
GGAAGTGCTCCTGAACCCCAAGGACGAGATCAGCCTGAACAGCGGCAAGCCCTTCCGGGAGCTGGAAAGC
GAGCTGCTGAGCCGGCGGAAGAAGGACCTCCAGCAAATCTACGCCGAGGAACGGGAGAACTACCTGGGCA
AGCTGGAAAGAGAGATCACCCGGTTCTTCGTGGACCGGGGCTTCCTGGAAATCAAGAGCCCCATCCTGAT
CCCCCTGGAGTACATCGAGCGGATGGGCATCGACAACGACACCGAGCTGAGCAAGCAGATTTTCCGGGTG
GACAAGAACTTCTGCCTGCGGCCCATGCTGGCCCCCAACCTGTACAACTACCTGCGGAAACTGGATCGCG
CTCTGCCCGACCCCATCAAGATTTTCGAGATCGGCCCCTGCTACCGGAAAGAGAGCGACGGCAAAGAGCA
CCTGGAAGAGTTTACAATGCTGAACTTTTGCCAGATGGGCAGCGGCTGCACCAGAGAGAACCTGGAATCC
ATCATCACCGACTTTCTGAACCACCTGGGGATCGACTTCAAGATCGTGGGCGACAGCTGCATGGTGTACG
GCGACACCCTGGACGTGATGCACGGCGACCTGGAACTGTCTAGCGCCGTCGTGGGACCCATCCCTCTGGA
CCGGGAGTGGGGCATCGATAAGCCCTGGATCGGAGCCGGCTTCGGCCTGGAACGGCTGCTGAAAGTCAAG
CACGACTTTAAGAACATCAAGCGGGCTGCCAGAAGCGAGAGCTACTACAACGGCATCAGCACCAACCTGT
GATGAGGATCCGCGGCCGCGCCCCTCTCCCTCCCCCCCCCCTAACGTTACTGGCCGAAGCCGCTTGGAAT
AAGGCCGGTGTGCGTTTGTCTATATGTTATTTTCCACCATATTGCCGTCTTTTGGCAATGTGAGGGCCCG
GAAACCTGGCCCTGTCTTCTTGACGAGCATTCCTAGGGGTCTTTCCCCTCTCGCCAAAGGAATGCAAGGT
CTGTTGAATGTCGTGAAGGAAGCAGTTCCTCTGGAAGCTTCTTGAAGACAAACAACGTCTGTAGCGACCC
TTTGCAGGCAGCGGAACCCCCCACCTGGCGACAGGTGCCTCTGCGGCCAAAAGCCACGTGTATAAGATAC
ACCTGCAAAGGCGGCACAACCCCAGTGCCACGTTGTGAGTTGGATAGTTGTGGAAAGAGTCAAATGGCTC
TCCTCAAGCGTATTCAACAAGGGGCTGAAGGATGCCCAGAAGGTACCCCATTGTATGGGATCTGATCTGG
GGCCTCGGTGCACATGCTTTACATGTGTTTAGTCGAGGTTAAAAAAACGTCTAGGCCCCCCGAACCACGG
GGACGTGGTTTTCCTTTGAAAAACACGATGATAATATGGCCACAACCATGGCGTCCGGAATGACCGAGTA
CAAGCCCACGGTGCGCCTCGCCACCCGCGACGACGTCCCCAGGGCCGTACGCACCCTCGCCGCCGCGTTC
GCCGACTACCCCGCCACGCGCCACACCGTCGATCCGGACCGCCACATCGAGCGGGTCACCGAGCTGCAAG
AACTCTTCCTCACGCGCGTCGGGCTCGACATCGGCAAGGTGTGGGTCGCGGACGACGGCGCCGCGGTGGC
GGTCTGGACCACGCCGGAGAGCGTCGAAGCGGGGGCGGTGTTCGCCGAGATCGGCCCGCGCATGGCCGAG
TTGAGCGGTTCCCGGCTGGCCGCGCAGCAACAGATGGAAGGCCTCCTGGCGCCGCACCGGCCCAAGGAGC
CCGCGTGGTTCCTGGCCACCGTCGGCGTCTCGCCCGACCACCAGGGCAAGGGTCTGGGCAGCGCCGTCGT
GCTCCCCGGAGTGGAGGCGGCCGAGCGCGCCGGGGTGCCCGCCTTCCTGGAGACCTCCGCGCCCCGCAAC
CTCCCCTTCTACGAGCGGCTCGGCTTCACCGTCACCGCCGACGTCGAGGTGCCCGAAGGACCGCGCACCT
GGTGCATGACCCGCAAGCCCGGTGCCTGAGTCGACAATCAACCTCTGGATTACAAAATTTGTGAAAGATT
GACTGGTATTCTTAACTATGTTGCTCCTTTTACGCTATGTGGATACGCTGCTTTAATGCCTTTGTATCAT
GCGTTAACTAAACTTGTTTATTGCAGCTTATAATGGTTACAAATAAAGCAATAGCATCACAAATTTCACA
AATAAAGCATTTTTTTCACTGCATTCTAGTTGTGGTTTGTCCAAACTCATCAATGTATCTTATCATGTCT
GGAATTGACTCAAATGATGTCAATTAGTCTATCAGAAGCTCATCTGGTCTCCCTTCCGGGGGACAAGACA
TCCCTGTTTAATATTTAAACAGCAGTGTTCCCAAACTGGGTTCTTATATCCCTTGCTCTGGTCAACCAGG
TTGCAGGGTTTCCTGTCCTCACAGGAACGAAGTCCCTAAAGAAACAGTGGCAGCCAGGTTTAGCCCCGGA
ATTGACTGGATTCCTTTTTTAGGGCCCATTGGTATGGCTTTTTCCCCGTATCCCCCCAGGTGTCTGCAGG
CTCAAAGAGCAGCGAGAAGCGTTCAGAGGAAAGCGATCCCGTGCCACCTTCCCCGTGCCCGGGCTGTCCC
CGCACGCTGCCGGCTCGGGGATGCGGGGGGAGCGCCGGACCGGAGCGGAGCCCCGGGCGGCTCGCTGCTG
CCCCCTAGCGGGGGAGGGACGTAATTACATCCCTGGGGGCTTTGGGGGGGGGCTGTCCCTGATATCTATA
ACAAGAAAATATATATATAATAAGTTATCACGTAAGTAGAACATGAAATAACAATATAATTATCGTATGA
GTTAAATCTTAAAAGTCACGTAAAAGATAATCATGCGTCATTTTGACTCACGCGGTCGTTATAGTTCAAA
ATCAGTGACACTTACCGCATTGACAAGCACGCCTCACGGGAGCTCCAAGCGGCGACTGAGATGTCCTAAA
TGCACAGCGACGGATTCGCGCTATTTAGAAAGAGAGAGCAATATTTCAAGAATGCATGCGTCAATTTTAC
GCAGACTATCTTTCTAGGGTTAATCTAGCTGCATCAGGATCATATCGTCGGGTCTTTTTTCCGGCTCAGT
CATCGCCCAAGCTGGCGCTATCTGGGCATCGGGGAGGAAGAAGCCCGTGCCTTTTCCCGCGAGGTTGAAG
CGGCATGGAAAGAGTTTGCCGAGGATGACTGCTGCTGCATTGACGTTGAGCGAAAACGCACGTTTACCAT
GATGATTCGGGAAGGTGTGGCCATGCACGCCTTTAACGGTGAACTGTTCGTTCAGGCCACCTGGGATACC
AGTTCGTCGCGGCTTTTCCGGACACAGTTCCGGATGGTCAGCCCGAAGCGCATCAGCAACCCGAACAATA
CCGGCGACAGCCGGAACTGCCGTGCCGGTGTGCAGATTAATGACAGCGGTGCGGCGCTGGGATATTACGT
CAGCGAGGACGGGTATCCTGGCTGGATGCCGCAGAAATGGACATGGATACCCCGTGAGTTACCCGGCGGG
CGCGCTTGGCGTAATCATGGTCATAGCTGTTTCCTGTGTGAAATTGTTATCCGCTCACAATTCCACACAA
CATACGAGCCGGAAGCATAAAGTGTAAAGCCTGGGGTGCCTAATGAGTGAGCTAACTCACATTAATTGCG
TTGCGCTCACTGCCCGCTTTCCAGTCGGGAAACCTGTCGTGCCAGCTGCATTAATGAATCGGCCAACGCG
CGGGGAGAGGCGGTTTGCGTATTGGGCGCTCTTCCGCTTCCTCGCTCACTGACTCGCTGCGCTCGGTCGT
TCGGCTGCGGCGAGCGGTATCAGCTCACTCAAAGGCGGTAATACGGTTATCCACAGAATCAGGGGATAAC
GCAGGAAAGAACATGTGAGCAAAAGGCCAGCAAAAGGCCAGGAACCGTAAAAAGGCCGCGTTGCTGGCGT
TTTTCCATAGGCTCCGCCCCCCTGACGAGCATCACAAAAATCGACGCTCAAGTCAGAGGTGGCGAAACCC
GACAGGACTATAAAGATACCAGGCGTTTCCCCCTGGAAGCTCCCTCGTGCGCTCTCCTGTTCCGACCCTG
CCGCTTACCGGATACCTGTCCGCCTTTCTCCCTTCGGGAAGCGTGGCGCTTTCTCATAGCTCACGCTGTA
GGTATCTCAGTTCGGTGTAGGTCGTTCGCTCCAAGCTGGGCTGTGTGCACGAACCCCCCGTTCAGCCCGA
CCGCTGCGCCTTATCCGGTAACTATCGTCTTGAGTCCAACCCGGTAAGACACGACTTATCGCCACTGGCA
GCAGCCACTGGTAACAGGATTAGCAGAGCGAGGTATGTAGGCGGTGCTACAGAGTTCTTGAAGTGGTGGC
CTAACTACGGCTACACTAGAAGAACAGTATTTGGTATCTGCGCTCTGCTGAAGCCAGTTACCTTCGGAAA
AAGAGTTGGTAGCTCTTGATCCGGCAAACAAACCACCGCTGGTAGCGGTGGTTTTTTTGTTTGCAAGCAG
CAGATTACGCGCAGAAAAAAAGGATCTCAAGAAGATCCTTTGATCTTTTCTACGGGGTCTGACGCTCAGT
GGAACGAAAACTCACGTTAAGGGATTTTGGTCATGAGATTATCAAAAAGGATCTTCACCTAGATCCTTTT
AAATTAAAAATGAAGTTTTAAATCAATCTAAAGTATATATGAGTAAACTTGGTCTGACAGTTACCAATGC
TTAATCAGTGAGGCACCTATCTCAGCGATCTGTCTATTTCGTTCATCCATAGTTGCCTGACTCCCCGTCG
TGTAGATAACTACGATACGGGAGGGCTTACCATCTGGCCCCAGTGCTGCAATGATACCGCGAGACCCACG
CTCACCGGCTCCAGATTTATCAGCAATAAACCAGCCAGCCGGAAGGGCCGAGCGCAGAAGTGGTCCTGCA
ACTTTATCCGCCTCCATCCAGTCTATTAATTGTTGCCGGGAAGCTAGAGTAAGTAGTTCGCCAGTTAATA
GTTTGCGCAACGTTGTTGCCATTGCTACAGGCATCGTGGTGTCACGCTCGTCGTTTGGTATGGCTTCATT
CAGCTCCGGTTCCCAACGATCAAGGCGAGTTACATGATCCCCCATGTTGTGCAAAAAAGCGGTTAGCTCC
TTCGGTCCTCCGATCGTTGTCAGAAGTAAGTTGGCCGCAGTGTTATCACTCATGGTTATGGCAGCACTGC
ATAATTCTCTTACTGTCATGCCATCCGTAAGATGCTTTTCTGTGACTGGTGAGTACTCAACCAAGTCATT
CTGAGAATAGTGTATGCGGCGACCGAGTTGCTCTTGCCCGGCGTCAATACGGGATAATACCGCGCCACAT
AGCAGAACTTTAAAAGTGCTCATCATTGGAAAACGTTCTTCGGGGCGAAAACTCTCAAGGATCTTACCGC
TGTTGAGATCCAGTTCGATGTAACCCACTCGTGCACCCAACTGATCTTCAGCATCTTTTACTTTCACCAG
CGTTTCTGGGTGAGCAAAAACAGGAAGGCAAAATGCCGCAAAAAAGGGAATAAGGGCGACACGGAAATGT
TGAATACTCAT
Features (pLannotate 1.2.2; 24 found; start..end, strand, type, name):
      1..105     -  promoter       AmpR promoter: bla
    158..586     -  rep_origin     f1 ori (sequence partly withheld): f1 bacteriophage origin of replication; arrow indicates direction of (+) strand synthesis
    591..746     -  CDS            lacZα (fragment): LacZα fragment of β-galactosidase; lacZ fragment
    748..867     +  CDS            B (fragment): PORTL_LAMBD - Experimental evidence at protein level: Swiss-Prot protein existence level 1. Forms the portal vertex of the capsid (PubMed:6228056, PubMed:6232391). This portal plays critical roles in head assembly, genome packaging, neck/tail attachment, and genome ejection (Probable). The portal protein multimerizes as a single ring-shaped homododecamer arranged around a central channel (PubMed:6232391). Binds to the terminase subunits to form the packaging machine (PubMed:7799432). From Escherichia phage lambda (Bacteriophage lambda).
   1607..1675    +  ncRNA          tRNA: Accession: RF00005 - tRNA
   1936..2004    +  ncRNA          tRNA: Accession: RF00005 - tRNA
   2265..2333    +  ncRNA          tRNA: Accession: RF00005 - tRNA
   2594..2662    +  ncRNA          tRNA: Accession: RF00005 - tRNA
   2727..2938    +  promoter       EF-1α core promoter: core promoter for human elongation factor EF-1α
   2951..3219    +  LTR            5' LTR (truncated): truncated 5' long terminal repeat (LTR) from human T-cell leukemia virus (HTLV) type 1
   3263..3283    +  CDS            FLAG (fragment): FLAG® epitope tag, followed by an enterokinase cleavage site
   3284..4645    +  CDS            pylS: PYLS_METMA - Experimental evidence at protein level: Swiss-Prot protein existence level 1. Catalyzes the attachment of pyrrolysine to tRNA(Pyl). Pyrrolysine is a lysine derivative encoded by the termination codon UAG. From Methanosarcina mazei (strain ATCC BAA-159 / DSM 3647 / Goe1 / Go1 / JCM 11833 / OCM 88) (Methanosarcina frisia).
   4778..5240    +  misc_feature   IRES: internal ribosome entry site (IRES) of the encephalomyocarditis virus (EMCV)
   5266..5865    +  CDS            PuroR: puromycin N-acetyltransferase; pac from Streptomyces alboniger; confers resistance to puromycin
   5872..5978    +  misc_feature   WPRE (fragment): woodchuck hepatitis virus posttranscriptional regulatory element
   5987..6108    +  polyA_signal   SV40 poly(A) signal: SV40 polyadenylation signal
   6126..6218    +  ncRNA          G-CSF SLDE: Accession: RF00183 - G-CSF factor stem-loop destabilising element (SLDE)
   6915..7382    +  CDS            B (fragment): PORTL_LAMBD - Experimental evidence at protein level: Swiss-Prot protein existence level 1. Forms the portal vertex of the capsid (PubMed:6228056, PubMed:6232391). This portal plays critical roles in head assembly, genome packaging, neck/tail attachment, and genome ejection (Probable). The portal protein multimerizes as a single ring-shaped homododecamer arranged around a central channel (PubMed:6232391). Binds to the terminase subunits to form the packaging machine (PubMed:7799432). From Escherichia phage lambda (Bacteriophage lambda).
   7420..7436    -  protein_bind   lac operator: The lac repressor binds to the lac operator to inhibit transcription in E. coli. This inhibition can be relieved by adding lactose or isopropyl-β-D-thiogalactopyranoside (IPTG). lac repressor encoded by lacI
   7444..7474    -  promoter       lac promoter: promoter for the E. coli lac operon
   7489..7510    -  protein_bind   CAP binding site: CAP binding activates transcription in the presence of cAMP. E. coli catabolite activator protein
   7523..7615    -  CDS            lacI (fragment): lac repressor; lacI; The lac repressor binds to the lac operator to inhibit transcription in E. coli. This inhibition can be relieved by adding lactose or isopropyl-β-D-thiogalactopyranoside (IPTG).
   7798..8386    -  rep_origin     ori: high-copy-number ColE1/pMB1/pBR322/pUC origin of replication
   8557..9417    -  CDS            AmpR: β-lactamase; bla; confers resistance to ampicillin, carbenicillin, and related antibiotics
