[The description below was written by a language model from this plasmid's Addgene catalogue record and pLannotate feature annotations shown in this document.]
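Description:
pAS_4xMmaPylT(UUA)_EF1_MmaPylRS is a 9.4 kb mammalian expression plasmid for genetic code expansion, built on the pAS backbone, which derives from a commercial piggyBac vector. It can be used by transient transfection or, with piggyBac transposase, for stable genomic integration. In bacteria it is maintained at high copy through a ColE1/pUC-type origin with ampicillin resistance (AmpR under its bla promoter). The backbone also retains an f1 origin and lac promoter/operator and lacZα remnants. The piggyBac terminal repeats themselves are not annotated in the feature table. The short "lambda portal protein" fragments flanking the cassette are probably spurious database matches rather than functional parts.

The payload has two components. Four tandem tRNA genes, spaced regularly upstream of the main cassette, correspond to the four copies of Methanosarcina mazei tRNA(Pyl) named in the plasmid title, here carrying a UUA anticodon that reads the ochre (UAA) stop codon. The promoters driving them are not annotated. Downstream, an EF-1α core promoter joined to a truncated HTLV-1 5′ LTR segment drives M. mazei pyrrolysyl-tRNA synthetase (pylS) with an N-terminal FLAG tag. This is followed by an EMCV IRES and a resistance gene, a WPRE fragment and an SV40 polyadenylation signal, so synthetase and selection marker are translated from a single transcript. The catalogue lists blasticidin as the mammalian selectable marker, whereas the sequence annotation identifies the IRES-linked gene as puromycin N-acetyltransferase. This discrepancy cannot be resolved from the record.

The synthetase/tRNA pair allows site-specific incorporation of non-canonical amino acids at UAA codons in mammalian cells. According to the associated publication title, it serves as part of genomically integrated machinery for dual stop codon suppression.
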