Addgene plasmid #174896: pAS_4xMmaPylT(UUA)_EF1_MmaPylRS
Purpose: Mma PylRS expression for ochre suppression in mammalian cells; transient or piggy bac mediated integration
Depositing lab: Simon Elsaesser. Depositing organization: Karolinska Institutet. Publication: Dual stop codon suppression in mammalian cells with genomically integrated genetic code expansion machinery. Meineke B, Heimgartner J, Caridha R, Block MF, Kimler KJ, Pires MF, Landreh M, Elsasser SJ. Cell Rep Methods. 2023 Nov 20;3(11):100626. doi: 10.1016/j.crmeth.2023.100626. Epub 2023 Nov 6. PubMed 37935196.
Backbone
  Vector backbone: pAS
  Backbone manufacturer: Addgene #140008 based on PB510B-1 (System Bioscience)
  Vector type: Mammalian Expression
  Selectable markers: Blasticidin
Growth in bacteria
  Bacterial resistance: Ampicillin, 100 μg/mL
  Growth temperature: 37°C
  Growth strain: NEB Stable
  Copy number: High Copy
Gene/Insert
  Gene/Insert name: Mma PylRS
  Species: Methanosarcina mazei
  Insert size (bp): 1392
  Entrez Gene: pylS (a.k.a. MSMAC_RS17105, MSMAC_3241)
  Promoter: EF1
  Cloning method: Restriction Enzyme; 5′ cloning site unknown (unknown if destroyed)
Terms and licenses: Academic/Nonprofit Terms; Industry Terms: Not Available to Industry
How to cite: pAS_4xMmaPylT(UUA)_EF1_MmaPylRS was a gift from Simon Elsaesser (Addgene plasmid # 174896 ; http://n2t.net/addgene:174896 ; RRID:Addgene_174896)
